>Addgene plasmid #101409 | pDONR221-HES5 | addgene full sequence | sequence record 355796 | Addgene NGS Result
CAAATAATGATTTTATTTTGACTGATAGTGACCTGTTCGTTGCAACAAATTGATGAGCAATGCTTTTTTA
TAATGCCAACTTTGTACAAAAAAGTTGGCATGGCTCCCAGCACTGTGGCCGTGGAGCTGCTCAGCCCCAA
AGAGAAAAACCGACTGCGGAAGCCGGTGGTGGAGAAAATGCGCCGCGACCGCATCAACAGCAGCATCGAG
CAGCTGAAACTGCTGCTAGAGCAGGAGTTCGCGAGGCACCAGCCCAACTCCAAGCTGGAGAAGGCCGACA
TCTTGGAGATGGCTGTCAGCTACCTGAAGCACAGCAAAGCCTTCGTCGCCGCCGCAGGCCCTAAGAGCCT
ACACCAGGATTACAGCGAAGGCTACTCGTGGTGCTTGCAGGAGGCCGTGCAATTCCTGACGCTACACGCC
GCTAGTGACACGCAGATGAAGCTGCTGTACCACTTCCAGCGTCCTCCTGCCGCTCCAGCTGCACCCGCTA
AAGAGCCCAAAGCTCCTGGTGCAGCACCTCCACCAGCTCTTTCAGCAAAGGCAACAGCTGCCGCAGCTGC
TGCTCATCAGCCTGCATGCGGCCTATGGCGTCCTTGGTGCCCAACTTTCTTGTACAAAGTTGGCATTATA
AGAAAGCATTGCTTATCAATTTGTTGCAACGAACAGGTCACTATCAGTCAAAATAAAATCATTATTTGCC
ATCCAGCTGATATCCCCTATAGTGAGTCGTATTACATGGTCATAGCTGTTTCCTGGCAGCTCTGGCCCGT
GTCTCAAAATCTCTGATGTTACATTGCACAAGATAAAAATATATCATCATGAACAATAAAACTGTCTGCT
TACATAAACAGTAATACAAGGGGTGTTATGAGCCATATTCAACGGGAAACGTCGAGGCCGCGATTAAATT
CCAACATGGATGCTGATTTATATGGGTATAAATGGGCTCGCGATAATGTCGGGCAATCAGGTGCGACAAT
CTATCGCTTGTATGGGAAGCCCGATGCGCCAGAGTTGTTTCTGAAACATGGCAAAGGTAGCGTTGCCAAT
GATGTTACAGATGAGATGGTCAGACTAAACTGGCTGACGGAATTTATGCCTCTTCCGACCATCAAGCATT
TTATCCGTACTCCTGATGATGCATGGTTACTCACCACTGCGATCCCCGGAAAAACAGCATTCCAGGTATT
AGAAGAATATCCTGATTCAGGTGAAAATATTGTTGATGCGCTGGCAGTGTTCCTGCGCCGGTTGCATTCG
ATTCCTGTTTGTAATTGTCCTTTTAACAGCGATCGCGTATTTCGTCTCGCTCAGGCGCAATCACGAATGA
ATAACGGTTTGGTTGATGCGAGTGATTTTGATGACGAGCGTAATGGCTGGCCTGTTGAACAAGTCTGGAA
AGAAATGCATAAACTTTTGCCATTCTCACCGGATTCAGTCGTCACTCATGGTGATTTCTCACTTGATAAC
CTTATTTTTGACGAGGGGAAATTAATAGGTTGTATTGATGTTGGACGAGTCGGAATCGCAGACCGATACC
AGGATCTTGCCATCCTATGGAACTGCCTCGGTGAGTTTTCTCCTTCATTACAGAAACGGCTTTTTCAAAA
ATATGGTATTGATAATCCTGATATGAATAAATTGCAGTTTCATTTGATGCTCGATGAGTTTTTCTAATCA
GAATTGGTTAATTGGTTGTAACACTGGCAGAGCATTACGCTGACTTGACGGGACGGCGCAAGCTCATGAC
CAAAATCCCTTAACGTGAGTTACGCGTCGTTCCACTGAGCGTCAGACCCCGTAGAAAAGATCAAAGGATC
TTCTTGAGATCCTTTTTTTCTGCGCGTAATCTGCTGCTTGCAAACAAAAAAACCACCGCTACCAGCGGTG
GTTTGTTTGCCGGATCAAGAGCTACCAACTCTTTTTCCGAAGGTAACTGGCTTCAGCAGAGCGCAGATAC
CAAATACTGTTCTTCTAGTGTAGCCGTAGTTAGGCCACCACTTCAAGAACTCTGTAGCACCGCCTACATA
CCTCGCTCTGCTAATCCTGTTACCAGTGGCTGCTGCCAGTGGCGATAAGTCGTGTCTTACCGGGTTGGAC
TCAAGACGATAGTTACCGGATAAGGCGCAGCGGTCGGGCTGAACGGGGGGTTCGTGCACACAGCCCAGCT
TGGAGCGAACGACCTACACCGAACTGAGATACCTACAGCGTGAGCTATGAGAAAGCGCCACGCTTCCCGA
AGGGAGAAAGGCGGACAGGTATCCGGTAAGCGGCAGGGTCGGAACAGGAGAGCGCACGAGGGAGCTTCCA
GGGGGAAACGCCTGGTATCTTTATAGTCCTGTCGGGTTTCGCCACCTCTGACTTGAGCGTCGATTTTTGT
GATGCTCGTCAGGGGGGCGGAGCCTATGGAAAAACGCCAGCAACGCGGCCTTTTTACGGTTCCTGGCCTT
TTGCTGGCCTTTTGCTCACATGTTCTTTCCTGCGTTATCCCCTGATTCTGTGGATAACCGTATTACCGCC
TTTGAGTGAGCTGATACCGCTCGCCGCAGCCGAACGACCGAGCGCAGCGAGTCAGTGAGCGAGGAAGCGG
AAGAGCGCCCAATACGCAAACCGCCTCTCCCCGCGCGTTGGCCGATTCATTAATGCAGCTGGCACGACAG
GTTTCCCGACTGGAAAGCGGGCAGTGAGCGCAACGCAATTAATACGCGTACCGCTAGCCAGGAAGAGTTT
GTAGAAACGCAAAAAGGCCATCCGTCAGGATGGCCTTCTGCTTAGTTTGATGCCTGGCAGTTTATGGCGG
GCGTCCTGCCCGCCACCCTCCGGGCCGTTGCTTCACAACGTTCAAATCCGCTCCCGGCGGATTTGTCCTA
CTCAGGAGAGCGTTCACCGACAAACAACAGATAAAACGAAAGGCCCAGTCTTCCGACTGAGCCTTTCGTT
TTATTTGATGCCTGGCAGTTCCCTACTCTCGCGTTAACGCTAGCATGGATGTTTTCCCAGTCACGACGTT
GTAAAACGACGGCCAGTCTTAAGCTCGGGCCC
Features (pLannotate 1.2.2; 10 found; start..end, strand, type, name):
      2..97      +  protein_bind   attL3: mutant version of attL; recombination site for the Gateway® LR reaction LR Clonase™
    100..597     +  CDS            HES5: HES5_HUMAN - Also known as BHLHB38. Experimental evidence at transcript level: Swiss-Prot protein existence level 2. Transcriptional repressor of genes that require a bHLH protein for their transcription. Plays an important role as neurogenesis negative regulator (By similarity). From Homo sapiens (Human).
    600..698     -  protein_bind   attL2: mutant version of attL; recombination site for the Gateway® LR reaction LR Clonase™
    716..734     -  promoter       T7 promoter: promoter for bacteriophage T7 RNA polymerase
    868..1677    +  CDS            KanR: aminoglycoside phosphotransferase; aph(3')-Ia; confers resistance to kanamycin in bacteria or G418 (Geneticin®) in eukaryotes
   1824..2412    +  rep_origin     ori: high-copy-number ColE1/pMB1/pBR322/pUC origin of replication
   2595..2687    +  CDS            lacI (fragment): lac repressor; lacI; The lac repressor binds to the lac operator to inhibit transcription in E. coli. This inhibition can be relieved by adding lactose or isopropyl-β-D-thiogalactopyranoside (IPTG).
   2742..2769    -  terminator     rrnB T2 terminator: transcription terminator T2 from the E. coli rrnB gene
   2901..2944    +  terminator     rrnB T1 terminator: Escherichia coli rrnB; transcription terminator T1 from the E. coli rrnB gene
   2991..3027    -  CDS            lacZα (fragment): LacZα fragment of β-galactosidase; lacZ fragment
