[The description below was written by a language model from this plasmid's Addgene catalogue record and pLannotate feature annotations shown in this document.]
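Description:
pDONR221-HES5 is a Gateway entry (shuttling) clone built on the Invitrogen pDONR221 backbone and belongs to the Human TFome Collection of human transcription factor open reading frames. It is a small bacterial plasmid of about 3 kb, maintained in E. coli at high copy through a ColE1/pUC-type origin and selected with kanamycin via an aminoglycoside phosphotransferase (KanR) gene. The backbone also carries rrnB T1 and T2 transcription terminators upstream of the cloning region, which insulate the insert from read-through transcription. A T7 promoter sits next to the insert, along with short lacI and lacZα remnants that have no evident functional role here.

The payload is the coding sequence of human HES5 (also called bHLHb38), a basic helix-loop-helix transcriptional repressor annotated as a negative regulator of neurogenesis. The insert was produced by gene synthesis. It is flanked by two attL recombination sites, so an LR Clonase reaction can transfer it into any compatible attR destination vector. The automated annotation labels the upstream site attL3 and the downstream one attL2; a pDONR221-derived entry clone would normally be expected to carry attL1 and attL2, so the attL3 call may be an annotation artefact. The last nucleotide of the stop codon has been removed, so the reading frame stays open through the downstream att site and allows C-terminal fusions to tags or reporters supplied by the destination vector.

No eukaryotic promoter is present, so the plasmid is not an expression construct in itself. It serves as a source clone for moving HES5 into expression vectors, for example for the transcription factor overexpression and cell fate engineering studies for which the collection was assembled.
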