Addgene plasmid #101409: pDONR221-HES5
Purpose: Donor Vector containing HES5 transcription factor, part of the Human TFome Collection
Depositing lab: George Church. Depositing organization: Harvard Medical School. Publication: A comprehensive library of human transcription factors for cell fate engineering. Ng AHM, Khoshakhlagh P, Rojo Arias JE, Pasquini G, Wang K, Swiersy A, Shipman SL, Appleton E, Kiaee K, Kohman RE, Vernet A, Dysart M, Leeper K, Saylor W, Huang JY, Graveline A, Taipale J, Hill DE, Vidal M, Melero-Martin JM, Busskamp V, Church GM. Nat Biotechnol. 2021 Apr;39(4):510-519. doi: 10.1038/s41587-020-0742-6. Epub 2020 Nov 30. PubMed 33257861.
Backbone
  Vector backbone: pDONR221
  Backbone manufacturer: Invitrogen
  Vector type: Gateway shuttling vector
Growth in bacteria
  Bacterial resistance: Kanamycin, 50 μg/mL
  Growth temperature: 37°C
  Growth strain: DH5alpha
  Copy number: High Copy
Gene/Insert
  Gene/Insert name: HES5 (alt name: Q5TA89 (Uniprot ID))
  Species: H. sapiens (human)
  Mutation: Last nucleotide of stop codon removed to allow for Gateway C-terminal fusions
  Entrez Gene: HES5 (a.k.a. bHLHb38)
  Cloning method: Gateway Cloning
  Sequencing primers: 5′ M13F(-21); 3′ M13R
Terms and licenses: Academic/Nonprofit Terms; Industry Terms: Not Available to Industry
Depositor comments: Harvard generated by gene synthesis
How to cite: pDONR221-HES5 was a gift from George Church (Addgene plasmid # 101409 ; http://n2t.net/addgene:101409 ; RRID:Addgene_101409)
